Addgene plasmid #238785: LgBiT-TREM2 Vector
Purpose: Express LgBiT-TREM2 Fusion Protein in Mammalian Cells under a CMV promoter
Depositing lab: Promega Corporation.
Backbone
  Vector backbone: pFN217K LgBiT CMV-Hyg Flexi Vector
  Vector type: Mammalian Expression
  Selectable markers: Hygromycin
Growth in bacteria
  Bacterial resistance: Kanamycin, 50 μg/mL
  Growth temperature: 37°C
  Growth strain: DH5alpha
  Copy number: High Copy
Gene/Insert
  Gene/Insert name: TREM2
  Species: H. sapiens (human)
  Mutation: None
  Entrez Gene: TREM2 (a.k.a. AD17, PLOSL2, TREM-2, Trem2a, Trem2b, Trem2c)
  Promoter: CMV
  Tag / fusion protein: SmBiT (N terminal on backbone)
  Cloning method: Other
Terms and licenses: Academic/Nonprofit Terms; Industry Terms
How to cite: LgBiT-TREM2 Vector was a gift from Promega Corporation (Addgene plasmid # 238785 ; http://n2t.net/addgene:238785 ; RRID:Addgene_238785)
