[The description below was written by a language model from this plasmid's Addgene catalogue record and pLannotate feature annotations shown in this document.]
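Description:
LgBiT-TREM2 Vector is a mammalian expression plasmid built on the pFN217K LgBiT CMV-Hyg Flexi backbone and designed to produce human TREM2 fused at its N terminus to LgBiT, the large subunit of the split NanoLuc (NanoBiT) luciferase. In the annotated 5,486 nt sequence, transcription is driven by the CMV immediate-early enhancer and promoter, followed by a chimeric β-globin/immunoglobulin intron that generally improves mRNA processing and expression. A T7 promoter sits just upstream of the coding region. The open reading frame begins with a short IL6-derived fragment, most plausibly serving as a secretion signal peptide. It continues into a partial NanoLuc sequence consistent with LgBiT and then into a TREM2 fragment, which presumably lacks its native signal sequence. This arrangement would place LgBiT on the extracellular side of the receptor. An SV40 poly(A) signal lies downstream of the cassette, although it is annotated on the reverse strand.

The plasmid replicates in E. coli from a high-copy ColE1/pUC-type origin, with a cer site that helps keep it monomeric. Selection is with kanamycin, conferred by a neo/nptII gene placed behind tandem SV40 and EM7 promoters, an arrangement that normally allows expression in both mammalian cells and bacteria.

Two catalogue fields disagree with the rest of the record. The tag is listed as SmBiT, whereas the name, stated purpose and the size of the Nluc fragment indicate LgBiT. Hygromycin is listed as the mammalian marker, yet no hygromycin resistance gene is annotated, only neo.

The record does not describe specific applications. Constructs of this kind are typically used in luminescence complementation assays to monitor receptor surface levels, trafficking or protein interactions.
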