Features (pLannotate 1.2.2; 21 found; start..end, strand, type, name):
    140..517     +  enhancer       CMV enhancer: human cytomegalovirus immediate early enhancer
    519..718     +  promoter       CMV promoter: human cytomegalovirus (CMV) immediate early promoter
    857..989     +  intron         chimeric intron: chimera between introns from human β-globin and immunoglobulin heavy chain genes
   1033..1051    +  promoter       T7 promoter: promoter for bacteriophage T7 RNA polymerase
   1065..1151    +  CDS            IL6 (fragment): IL6_MUSPF - Experimental evidence at transcript level: Swiss-Prot protein existence level 2. Acts as an essential factor in bone homeostasis and on vessels directly or indirectly by induction of VEGF, resulting in increased angiogenesis activity and vascular permeability. Induces, through 'trans-signaling' and synergistically with IL1B and TNF, the production of VEGF. Involved in metabolic controls, is discharged into the bloodstream after muscle contraction increasing lipolysis and improving insulin resistance (By similarity). 'Trans-signaling' in central nervous system also regulates energy
   1152..1622    +  CDS            Nluc (fragment): NanoLuc® luciferase human codon-optimized
   1677..2315    +  CDS            TREM2 (fragment): TREM2_HUMAN - Experimental evidence at protein level: Swiss-Prot protein existence level 1. Forms a receptor signaling complex with TYROBP which mediates signaling and cell activation following ligand binding (PubMed:10799849). Acts as a receptor for amyloid-beta protein 42, a cleavage product of the amyloid-beta precursor protein APP, and mediates its uptake and degradation by microglia (PubMed:27477018, PubMed:29518356). Binding to amyloid-beta 42 mediates microglial activation, proliferation, migration, apoptosis and expression of pro- inflammatory cytokines, such as IL6R and CCL3, and the
   2324..2379    +  misc_feature   MCS: pUC18/19 multiple cloning site
   2386..2435    +  CDS            SET1 (fragment): solubility-enhancement tag derived from T7 phage gene 10B
   2443..2462    +  terminator     T7 terminator (fragment): transcription terminator for bacteriophage T7 RNA polymerase
   2484..2605    -  polyA_signal   SV40 poly(A) signal: SV40 polyadenylation signal
   2628..2696    -  CDS            large T antigen (fragment): large T antigen from SV40 (simian virus 40)
   2701..2733    +  rep_origin     M13 ori (fragment): M13 bacteriophage origin of replication; arrow indicates direction of (+) strand synthesis
   2734..2785    -  misc_feature   bom (fragment): basis of mobility region from pBR322
   2850..3207    +  promoter       SV40 promoter: SV40 enhancer and early promoter
   3222..3269    +  promoter       EM7 promoter: synthetic bacterial promoter&nbsp
   3301..4092    +  CDS            neo: KKA2_KLEPN - Also known as kan, nptII. Experimental evidence at protein level: Swiss-Prot protein existence level 1. Resistance to kanamycin, neomycin, paromomycin, ribostamycin, butirosin and gentamicin B. From Klebsiella pneumoniae.
   4159..4207    +  polyA_signal   poly(A) signal: synthetic polyadenylation signal
   4228..4317    -  CDS            tnpA (fragment): TN5P_ECOLX - Also known as tnp. Experimental evidence at protein level: Swiss-Prot protein existence level 1. Mediates transposition of transposon Tn5 by a 'cut and paste' mechanism. First, the monomeric transposase binds the 19 bp inverted DNA repeats flanking the transposon. Then, dimerization of the DNA- bound transposase creates a synaptic DNA complex. After nicking of the first DNA strand, excision of the transposon proceeds through a series of intermediates. The transposase then mediates the insertion of the transposon at a new site by strand transfer. The activity of the wild- type tran
   4446..5034    -  rep_origin     ori: high-copy-number ColE1/pMB1/pBR322/pUC origin of replication
   5150..5433    +  misc_feature   cer region: ColE1-derived recombination site that helps to maintain plasmids as monomers
>Addgene plasmid #238785 | LgBiT-TREM2 Vector | addgene full sequence | sequence record 479820 | Addgene NGS Result
TCAATATTGGCCATTAGCCATATTATTCATTGGTTATATAGCATAAATCAATATTGGCTATTGGCCATTG
CATACGTTGTATCTATATCATAATATGTACATTTATATTGGCTCATGTCCAATATGACCGCCATGTTGGC
ATTGATTATTGACTAGTTATTAATAGTAATCAATTACGGGGTCATTAGTTCATAGCCCATATATGGAGTT
CCGCGTTACATAACTTACGGTAAATGGCCCGCCTGGCTGACCGCCCAACGACCCCCGCCCATTGACGTCA
ATAATGACGTATGTTCCCATAGTAACGCCAATAGGGACTTTCCATTGACGTCAATGGGTGGAGTATTTAC
GGTAAACTGCCCACTTGGCAGTACATCAAGTGTATCATATGCCAAGTCCGCCCCCTATTGACGTCAATGA
CGGTAAATGGCCCGCCTGGCATTATGCCCAGTACATGACCTTACGGGACTTTCCTACTTGGCAGTACATC
TACGTATTAGTCATCGCTATTACCATGGTGATGCGGTTTTGGCAGTACACCAATGGGCGTGGATAGCGGT
TTGACTCACGGGGATTTCCAAGTCTCCACCCCATTGACGTCAATGGGAGTTTGTTTTGGCACCAAAATCA
ACGGGACTTTCCAAAATGTCGTAATAACCCCGCCCCGTTGACGCAAATGGGCGGTAGGCGTGTACGGTGG
GAGGTCTATATAAGCAGAGCTGGTTTAGTGAACCGTCAGATCACTAGAAGCTTTATTGCGGTAGTTTATC
ACAGTTAAATTGCTAACGCAGTCAGTGCTTCTGACACAACAGTCTCGAACTTAAGCTGCAGAAGTTGGTC
GTGAGGCACTGGGCAGGTAAGTATCAAGGTTACAAGACAGGTTTAAGGAGACCAATAGAAACTGGGCTTG
TCGAGACAGAGAAGACTCTTGCGTTTCTGATAGGCACCTATTGGTCTTACTGACATCCACTTTGCCTTTC
TCTCCACAGGTGTCCACTCCCAGTTCAATTACAGCTCTTAAGGCTAGAGTATTAATACGACTCACTATAG
GGCTAGCGCTCACCATGAACTCCTTCTCCACAAGCGCCTTCGGTCCAGTTGCCTTCTCCCTGGGCCTGCT
CCTGGTGTTGCCTGCTGCCTTCCCTGCCCCAGTCTTCACACTCGAAGATTTCGTTGGGGACTGGGAACAG
ACAGCCGCCTACAACCTGGACCAAGTCCTTGAACAGGGAGGTGTGTCCAGTTTGCTGCAGAATCTCGCCG
TGTCCGTAACTCCGATCCAAAGGATTGTCCGGAGCGGTGAAAATGCCCTGAAGATCGACATCCATGTCAT
CATCCCGTATGAAGGTCTGAGCGCCGACCAAATGGCCCAGATCGAAGAGGTGTTTAAGGTGGTGTACCCT
GTGGATGATCATCACTTTAAGGTGATCCTGCCCTATGGCACACTGGTAATCGACGGGGTTACGCCGAACA
TGCTGAACTATTTCGGACGGCCGTATGAAGGCATCGCCGTGTTCGACGGCAAAAAGATCACTGTAACAGG
GACCCTGTGGAACGGCAACAAAATTATCGACGAGCGCCTGATCACCCCCGACGGCTCCATGCTGTTCCGA
GTAACCATCAACAGTGGGAGCTCCGGTGGTGGCGGGAGCGGAGGTGGAGGCTCGAGCGGTGCGATCGCCC
ACAACACCACAGTGTTCCAGGGCGTGGCGGGCCAGTCCCTGCAGGTGTCTTGCCCCTATGACTCCATGAA
GCACTGGGGGAGGCGCAAGGCCTGGTGCCGCCAGCTGGGAGAGAAGGGCCCATGCCAGCGTGTGGTCAGC
ACGCACAACTTGTGGCTGCTGTCCTTCCTGAGGAGGTGGAATGGGAGCACAGCCATCACAGACGATACCC
TGGGTGGCACTCTCACCATTACGCTGCGGAATCTACAACCCCATGATGCGGGTCTCTACCAGTGCCAGAG
CCTCCATGGCAGTGAGGCTGACACCCTCAGGAAGGTCCTGGTGGAGGTGCTGGCAGACCCCCTGGATCAC
CGGGATGCTGGAGATCTCTGGTTCCCCGGGGAGTCTGAGAGCTTCGAGGATGCCCATGTGGAGCACAGCA
TCTCCAGGAGCCTCTTGGAAGGAGAAATCCCCTTCCCACCCACTTCCATCCTTCTCCTCCTGGCCTGCAT
CTTTCTCATCAAGATTCTAGCAGCCAGCGCCCTCTGGGCTGCAGCCTGGCATGGACAGAAGCCAGGGACA
CATCCACCCAGTGAACTGGACTGTGGCCATGACCCAGGGTATCAGCTCCAAACTCTGCCAGGGCTGAGAG
ACACGGTTTAAACGAATTCGGGCTCGGTACCCGGGGATCCTCTAGAGTCGACCTGCAGGCATGCAAGCTG
ATCCGGCTGCTAACAAAGCCCGAAAGGAAGCTGAGTTGGCTGCTGCCACCGCTGAGCAATAACTAGCATA
ACCCCTTGGGGCGGCCGCTTCGAGCAGACATGATAAGATACATTGATGAGTTTGGACAAACCACAACTAG
AATGCAGTGAAAAAAATGCTTTATTTGTGAAATTTGTGATGCTATTGCTTTATTTGTAACCATTATAAGC
TGCAATAAACAAGTTAACAACAACAATTGCATTCATTTTATGTTTCAGGTTCAGGGGGAGATGTGGGAGG
TTTTTTTAAGCAAGTAAAACCTCTACAAATGTGGTAAAATCGAATTTTAACAAAATATTAACGCTTACAA
TTTCCTGATGCGGTATTTTCTCCTTACGCATCTGTGCGGTATTTCACACCGCATACGCGGATCTGCGCAG
CACCATGGCCTGAAATAACCTCTGAAAGAGGAACTTGGTTAGGTACCTTCTGAGGCGGAAAGAACCAGCT
GTGGAATGTGTGTCAGTTAGGGTGTGGAAAGTCCCCAGGCTCCCCAGCAGGCAGAAGTATGCAAAGCATG
CATCTCAATTAGTCAGCAACCAGGTGTGGAAAGTCCCCAGGCTCCCCAGCAGGCAGAAGTATGCAAAGCA
TGCATCTCAATTAGTCAGCAACCATAGTCCCGCCCCTAACTCCGCCCATCCCGCCCCTAACTCCGCCCAG
TTCCGCCCATTCTCCGCCCCATGGCTGACTAATTTTTTTTATTTATGCAGAGGCCGAGGCCGCCTCGGCC
TCTGAGCTATTCCAGAAGTAGTGAGGAGGCTTTTTTGGAGGCCTAGGCTTTTGCAAAAAGCTTAATTAAC
TGTTGACAATTAATCATCGGCATAGTATATCGGCATAGTATAATACGACAAGGTGAGGAACTAAACCCAG
GAGGCAGATCATGATTGAACAAGATGGATTGCACGCAGGTTCTCCGGCCGCTTGGGTGGAGAGGCTATTC
GGCTATGACTGGGCACAACAGACAATCGGCTGCTCTGATGCCGCCGTGTTCCGGCTGTCAGCGCAGGGGC
GCCCGGTTCTTTTTGTCAAGACCGACCTGTCCGGTGCCCTGAATGAACTGCAGGACGAGGCAGCGCGGCT
ATCGTGGCTGGCCACGACGGGCGTTCCTTGCGCAGCTGTGCTCGACGTTGTCACTGAAGCGGGAAGGGAC
TGGCTGCTATTGGGCGAAGTGCCGGGGCAGGATCTCCTGTCATCTCACCTTGCTCCTGCCGAGAAAGTAT
CCATCATGGCTGATGCAATGCGGCGGCTGCATACGCTTGATCCGGCTACCTGCCCATTCGACCACCAAGC
GAAACATCGCATCGAGCGAGCACGTACTCGGATGGAAGCCGGTCTTGTCGATCAGGATGATCTGGACGAA
GAGCATCAGGGGCTCGCGCCAGCCGAACTGTTCGCCAGGCTCAAGGCGCGCATGCCCGACGGCGAGGATC
TCGTCGTGACCCATGGCGATGCCTGCTTGCCGAATATCATGGTGGAAAATGGCCGCTTTTCTGGATTCAT
CGACTGTGGCCGGCTGGGTGTGGCGGACCGCTATCAGGACATAGCGTTGGCTACCCGTGATATTGCTGAA
GAGCTTGGCGGCGAATGGGCTGACCGCTTCCTCGTGCTTTACGGTATCGCCGCTCCCGATTCGCAGCGCA
TCGCCTTCTATCGCCTTCTTGACGAGTTCTTCTGAGCGGGACTCTGGGGTTCGAAATGACCGACCAAGCG
ACGCCCAACCTGCCATCACGATGGCCGCAATAAAATATCTTTATTTTCATTACATCTGTGTGTTGGTTTT
TTGTGTGAATCGATAGCGATAAGGATCCTCTTTGCGCTTGCGTTTTCCCTTGTCCAGATAGCCCAGTAGC
TGACATTCATCCGGGGTCAGCACCGTTTCTGCGGACTGGCTTTCTACCCGGTATCAGCTCACTCAAAGGC
GGTAATACGGTTATCCACAGAATCAGGGGATAACGCAGGAAAGAACATGTGAGCAAAAGGCCAGCAAAAG
GCCAGGAACCGTAAAAAGGCCGCGTTGCTGGCGTTTTTCCATAGGCTCCGCCCCCCTGACGAGCATCACA
AAAATCGACGCTCAAGTCAGAGGTGGCGAAACCCGACAGGACTATAAAGATACCAGGCGTTTCCCCCTGG
AAGCTCCCTCGTGCGCTCTCCTGTTCCGACCCTGCCGCTTACCGGATACCTGTCCGCCTTTCTCCCTTCG
GGAAGCGTGGCGCTTTCTCATAGCTCACGCTGTAGGTATCTCAGTTCGGTGTAGGTCGTTCGCTCCAAGC
TGGGCTGTGTGCACGAACCCCCCGTTCAGCCCGACCGCTGCGCCTTATCCGGTAACTATCGTCTTGAGTC
CAACCCGGTAAGACACGACTTATCGCCACTGGCAGCAGCCACTGGTAACAGGATTAGCAGAGCGAGGTAT
GTAGGCGGTGCTACAGAGTTCTTGAAGTGGTGGCCTAACTACGGCTACACTAGAAGGACAGTATTTGGTA
TCTGCGCTCTGCTGAAGCCAGTTACCTTCGGAAAAAGAGTTGGTAGCTCTTGATCCGGCAAACAAACCAC
CGCTGGTAGCGGTGGTTTTTTTGTTTGCAAGCAGCAGATTACGCGCAGAAAAAAAGGATTTCAAGAAGAT
CCTTTGATCTTTTCTACGGGGTCTGACGCTCAGTGGAACGAAAACTCACGTTAAGGGATTTTGGTCATGA
GATTATCAAAAAGGATCTTCACCTAGATCCTTTTATAGTCCGGAAATACAGGAACGCACGCTGGATGGCC
CTTCGCTGGGATGGTGAAACCATGAAAAATGGCAGCTTCAGTGGATTAAGTGGGGGTAATGTGGCCTGTA
CCCTCTGGTTGCATAGGTATTCATACGGTTAAAATTTATCAGGCGCGATTGCGGCAGTTTTTCGGGTGGT
TTGTTGCCATTTTTACCTGTCTGCTGCCGTGATCGCGCTGAACGCGTTTTAGCGGTGCGTACAATTAAGG
GATTATGGTAAATCCACTTACTGTCTGCCCTCGTAGCCATCGAGATAAACCGCAGTACTCCGGCCACGAT
GCGTCCGGCGTAGAGGATCGAGATCT
